Addgene plasmid #74046: pMSCV-FLAG-hIKAROS-IRES-GFP
Purpose: retroviral plasmid for expression of FLAG-tagged human Ikaros corresponding to cDNA from XM_011515058.1
Depositing lab: Ria Baumgrass. Depositing organization: Deutsches Rheuma-Forschungszentrum Berlin (DRFZ). Publication: Identification of Novel Nuclear Factor of Activated T Cells (NFAT)-Associated Proteins in T cells. Gabriel CH, Gross F, Karl M, Stephanowitz H, Hennig AF, Weber M, Gryzik S, Bachmann I, Hecklau K, Wienands J, Schuchhardt J, Herzel H, Radbruch A, Krause E, Baumgrass R. J Biol Chem. 2016 Sep 16. pii: jbc.M116.739326. 10.1074/jbc.M116.739326 PubMed 27637333.
Backbone
  Vector backbone: pMSCV-IRES-GFP (pMIG)
  Backbone size w/o insert (bp): 7200
  Total vector size (bp): 8721
  Modifications to backbone: sv40 ori added
  Vector type: Mammalian Expression, Retroviral
  Selectable markers: GFP
Growth in bacteria
  Bacterial resistance: Ampicillin, 100 μg/mL
  Growth temperature: 37°C
  Growth strain: NEB Stable
  Copy number: Unknown
Gene/Insert
  Gene/Insert name: human Ikaros (IKZF1) (alt name: IKZF1)
  Species: H. sapiens (human)
  Insert size (bp): 1650
  GenBank ID: XM_011515058.1
  Entrez Gene: IKZF1 (a.k.a. CVID13, Hs.54452, IK1, IKAROS, LYF1, LyF-1, PPP1R92, PRO0758, ZNFN1A1)
  Promoter: pMSCV-LTRs
  Tag / fusion protein: FLAG (N terminal on insert)
  Cloning method: Restriction Enzyme; 5′ cloning site SacII (not destroyed); 3′ cloning site XHO1 (not destroyed)
  Sequencing primers: 5′ CGTTCGACCCCGCCTCGATCC; 3′ AGCTTGATATCGAATTCCG
Resource information
  A portion of this plasmid was derived from a plasmid made by: cloned from cDNA (human CD4+ cells), corresponds to ORF from transcript variants X1, X3, X5-X9
Terms and licenses: Academic/Nonprofit Terms; Industry Terms: Not Available to Industry
How to cite: pMSCV-FLAG-hIKAROS-IRES-GFP was a gift from Ria Baumgrass (Addgene plasmid # 74046 ; http://n2t.net/addgene:74046 ; RRID:Addgene_74046)
