[The description below was written by a language model from this plasmid's Addgene catalogue record and pLannotate feature annotations shown in this document.]
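Description:
pMSCV-FLAG-hIKAROS-IRES-GFP is an 8.7 kb gammaretroviral expression vector built on the pMSCV-IRES-GFP (pMIG) backbone for delivering human Ikaros (IKZF1) into mammalian cells. The proviral region is bounded by 5' and 3' long terminal repeats from murine embryonic stem cell virus. It carries the MESV Ψ packaging signal plus a truncated, start-codon-less gag segment, which extends the packaging region so that the genomic RNA is efficiently encapsidated when gag, pol and env are supplied in trans by a packaging system. In bacteria the plasmid replicates from a high-copy ColE1/pUC-type origin and is selected with ampicillin through β-lactamase. The remaining backbone annotations (lac promoter/operator, and fragments of lacI, lacZα, rop, bom, TcR and env) are non-functional cloning remnants. The depositor notes that an SV40 origin was added to the backbone, which matches the annotated SV40 enhancer/early promoter region outside the LTRs. Such an element can boost plasmid levels in producer cells expressing large T antigen.

The payload is a single bicistronic transcript driven by the 5' LTR. An N-terminal FLAG epitope (detected by the annotation as a fragment of a 3xFLAG match) is fused to the IKZF1 coding sequence. That sequence was cloned between SacII and XhoI sites from human CD4+ T-cell cDNA and corresponds to the ORF shared by several predicted transcript variants. Downstream, an EMCV IRES allows cap-independent translation of EGFP from the same mRNA, so green fluorescence marks transduced cells; there is no drug selection marker for mammalian cells. Ikaros is a zinc-finger transcription regulator of lymphocyte development. The construct supports stable expression of tagged Ikaros with detection or pull-down through FLAG, and the associated publication concerns the identification of NFAT-associated proteins in T cells.
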