Features (pLannotate 1.2.2; 26 found; start..end, strand, type, name):
     43..560     +  LTR            5' LTR: 5' long terminal repeat from murine embryonic stem cell virus
    624..965     +  misc_feature   MESV Ψ: packaging signal of murine embryonic stem cell virus
   1032..1448    +  CDS            gag (truncated): truncated Moloney murine leukemia virus (MMLV) gag gene lacking the start codon
   1465..1485    +  misc_feature   MCS (fragment): pBluescript multiple cloning site
   1505..1531    +  CDS            3xFLAG (fragment): three tandem FLAG® epitope tags
   1535..3148    +  CDS            IKZF1: IKZF1_HUMAN - Also known as IK1, IKAROS, LYF1, ZNFN1A1. Experimental evidence at protein level: Swiss-Prot protein existence level 1. Transcription regulator of hematopoietic cell differentiation (PubMed:17934067). Binds gamma-satellite DNA (PubMed:17135265, PubMed:19141594). Plays a role in the development of lymphocytes, B- and T-cells. Binds and activates the enhancer (delta-A element) of the CD3-delta gene. Repressor of the TDT (fikzfterminal deoxynucleotidyltransferase) gene during thymocyte differentiation. Regulates transcription through association with both HDAC-dependent and HDAC-ind
   3158..3200    -  misc_feature   MCS (fragment): pBluescript multiple cloning site
   3302..3764    +  misc_feature   IRES: internal ribosome entry site (IRES) of the encephalomyocarditis virus (EMCV)
   3778..4494    +  CDS            EGFP: EGFP is a basic (constitutively fluorescent) green fluorescent protein published in 1996, derived from Aequorea victoria. It is reported to be a rapidly-maturing weak dimer with moderate acid sensitivity.
   4498..4521    -  misc_feature   MCS (fragment): pBluescript multiple cloning site
   4588..5103    +  LTR            3' LTR: 3' long terminal repeat from murine embryonic stem cell virus
   5296..5312    -  protein_bind   lac operator: The lac repressor binds to the lac operator to inhibit transcription in E. coli. This inhibition can be relieved by adding lactose or isopropyl-β-D-thiogalactopyranoside (IPTG). lac repressor encoded by lacI
   5320..5350    -  promoter       lac promoter: promoter for the E. coli lac operon
   5365..5386    -  protein_bind   CAP binding site: CAP binding activates transcription in the presence of cAMP. E. coli catabolite activator protein
   5399..5491    -  CDS            lacI (fragment): lac repressor; lacI; The lac repressor binds to the lac operator to inhibit transcription in E. coli. This inhibition can be relieved by adding lactose or isopropyl-β-D-thiogalactopyranoside (IPTG).
   5674..6262    -  rep_origin     ori: high-copy-number ColE1/pMB1/pBR322/pUC origin of replication
   6433..7293    -  CDS            AmpR: β-lactamase; bla; confers resistance to ampicillin, carbenicillin, and related antibiotics
   7294..7398    -  promoter       AmpR promoter: bla
   7493..7528    +  CDS            rop (fragment): Rop protein, which maintains plasmids at low copy number; rop
   7630..7682    +  misc_feature   bom (fragment): basis of mobility region from pBR322
   7691..8020    +  promoter       SV40 promoter: SV40 enhancer and early promoter
   8068..8115    +  promoter       EM7 promoter: synthetic bacterial promoter&nbsp
   8126..8181    +  misc_feature   bom (fragment): basis of mobility region from pBR322
   8187..8341    -  CDS            lacZα (fragment): LacZα fragment of β-galactosidase; lacZ fragment
   8349..8624    -  CDS            TcR (fragment): tetracycline efflux protein; tet; confers resistance to tetracycline
   8622..1       +  CDS            env (fragment) (across the origin): murine leukemia virus gPr80 envelope polyprotein precursor; env; proteolytically cleaved into gp70SU and p15TM subunits
>Addgene plasmid #74046 | pMSCV-FLAG-hIKAROS-IRES-GFP | depositor full sequence | sequence record 142270 | pMSCV-FLAG-hIKAROS-IRES-GFP sequence 8721 bps
GATAAAATAAAAGATTTTATTTAGTCTCCAGAAAAAGGGGGGAATGAAAGACCCCACCTGTAGGTTTGGC
AAGCTAGCTTAAGTAACGCCATTTTGCAAGGCATGGAAAATACATAACTGAGAATAGAGAAGTTCAGATC
AAGGTTAGGAACAGAGAGACAGCAGAATATGGGCCAAACAGGATATCTGTGGTAAGCAGTTCCTGCCCCG
GCTCAGGGCCAAGAACAGATGGTCCCCAGATGCGGTCCCGCCCTCAGCAGTTTCTAGAGAACCATCAGAT
GTTTCCAGGGTGCCCCAAGGACCTGAAAATGACCCTGTGCCTTATTTGAACTAACCAATCAGTTCGCTTC
TCGCTTCTGTTCGCGCGCTTCTGCTCCCCGAGCTCAATAAAAGAGCCCACAACCCCTCACTCGGCGCGCC
AGTCCTCCGATAGACTGCGTCGCCCGGGTACCCGTATTCCCAATAAAGCCTCTTGCTGTTTGCATCCGAA
TCGTGGACTCGCTGATCCTTGGGAGGGTCTCCTCAGATTGATTGACTGCCCACCTCGGGGGTCTTTCATT
TGGAGGTTCCACCGAGATTTGGAGACCCCTGCCTAGGGACCACCGACCCCCCCGCCGGGAGGTAAGCTGG
CCAGCGGTCGTTTCGTGTCTGTCTCTGTCTTTGTGCGTGTTTGTGCCGGCATCTAATGTTTGCGCCTGCG
TCTGTACTAGTTAGCTAACTAGCTCTGTATCTGGCGGACCCGTGGTGGAACTGACGAGTTCTGAACACCC
GGCCGCAACCCTGGGAGACGTCCCAGGGACTTTGGGGGCCGTTTTTGTGGCCCGACCTGAGGAAGGGAGT
CGATGTGGAATCCGACCCCGTCAGGATATGTGGTTCTGGTAGGAGACGAGAACCTAAAACAGTTCCCGCC
TCCGTCTGAATTTTTGCTTTCGGTTTGGAACCGAAGCCGCGCGTCTTGTCTGCTGCAGCGCTGCAGCATC
GTTCTGTGTTGTCTCTGTCTGACTGTGTTTCTGTATTTGTCTGAAAATTAGGGCCAGACTGTTACCACTC
CCTTAAGTTTGACCTTAGGTCACTGGAAAGATGTCGAGCGGATCGCTCACAACCAGTCGGTAGATGTCAA
GAAGAGACGTTGGGTTACCTTCTGCTCTGCAGAATGGCCAACCTTTAACGTCGGATGGCCGCGAGACGGC
ACCTTTAACCGAGACCTCATCACCCAGGTTAAGATCAAGGTCTTTTCACCTGGCCCGCATGGACACCCAG
ACCAGGTCCCCTACATCGTGACCTGGGAAGCCTTGGCTTTTGACCCCCCTCCCTGGGTCAAGCCCTTTGT
ACACCCTAAGCCTCCGCCTCCTCTTCCTCCATCCGCCCCGTCTCTCCCCCTTGAACCTCCTCGTTCGACC
CCGCCTCGATCCTCCCTTTATCCAGCCCTCACTCCTTCTCTAGGCGCCGGAATTAGATCTGCGGCCGCGG
TGGCGGCCGCTCTAGCCCGGGCGGATCCACCATGGATTACAAGGATGACGACGATAAGATCCAGGATGCT
GATGAGGGTCAAGACATGTCCCAAGTTTCAGGGAAGGAAAGCCCCCCTGTAAGCGATACTCCAGATGAGG
GCGATGAGCCCATGCCGATCCCCGAGGACCTCTCCACCACCTCGGGAGGACAGCAAAGCTCCAAGAGTGA
CAGAGTCGTGGTTACATATGGGGCTGATGACTTTAGGGATTTCCATGCAATAATTCCCAAATCTTTCTCT
CCCAGTAATGTTAAAGTAGAGACTCAGAGTGATGAAGAGAATGGGCGTGCCTGTGAAATGAATGGGGAAG
AATGTGCGGAGGATTTACGAATGCTTGATGCCTCGGGAGAGAAAATGAATGGCTCCCACAGGGACCAAGG
CAGCTCGGCTTTGTCGGGAGTTGGAGGCATTCGACTTCCTAACGGAAAACTAAAGTGTGATATCTGTGGG
ATCATTTGCATCGGGCCCAATGTGCTCATGGTTCACAAAAGAAGCCACACTGGAGAACGGCCCTTCCAGT
GCAATCAGTGCGGGGCCTCATTCACCCAGAAGGGCAACCTGCTCCGGCACATCAAGCTGCATTCCGGGGA
GAAGCCCTTCAAATGCCACCTCTGCAACTACGCCTGCCGCCGGAGGGACGCCCTCACTGGCCACCTGAGG
ACGCACTCCGTTGGTAAACCTCACAAATGTGGATATTGTGGCCGAAGCTATAAACAGCGAAGCTCTTTAG
AGGAACATAAAGAGCGCTGCCACAACTACTTGGAAAGCATGGGCCTTCCGGGCACACTGTACCCAGTCAT
TAAAGAAGAAACTAATCACAGTGAAATGGCAGAAGACCTGTGCAAGATAGGATCAGAGAGATCTCTCGTG
CTGGACAGACTAGCAAGTAACGTCGCCAAACGTAAGAGCTCTATGCCTCAGAAATTTCTTGGGGACAAGG
GCCTGTCCGACACGCCCTACGACAGCAGCGCCAGCTACGAGAAGGAGAACGAAATGATGAAGTCCCACGT
GATGGACCAAGCCATCAACAACGCCATCAACTACCTGGGGGCCGAGTCCCTGCGCCCGCTGGTGCAGACG
CCCCCGGGCGGTTCCGAGGTGGTCCCGGTCATCAGCCCGATGTACCAGCTGCACAAGCCGCTCGCGGAGG
GCACCCCGCGCTCCAACCACTCGGCCCAGGACAGCGCCGTGGAGAACCTGCTGCTGCTCTCCAAGGCCAA
GTTGGTGCCCTCGGAGCGCGAGGCGTCCCCGAGCAACAGCTGCCAAGACTCCACGGACACCGAGAGCAAC
AACGAGGAGCAGCGCAGCGGTCTCATCTACCTGACCAACCACATCGCCCCGCACGCGCGCAACGGGCTGT
CGCTCAAGGAGGAGCACCGCGCCTACGACCTGCTGCGCGCCGCCTCCGAGAACTCGCAGGACGCGCTCCG
CGTGGTCAGCACCAGCGGGGAGCAGATGAAGGTGTACAAGTGCGAACACTGCCGGGTGCTCTTCCTGGAT
CACGTCATGTACACCATCCACATGGGCTGCCACGGCTTCCGTGATCCTTTTGAGTGCAACATGTGCGGCT
ACCACAGCCAGGACCGGTACGAGTTCTCGTCGCACATAACGCGAGGGGAGCACCGCTTCCACATGAGCTA
AAGCCCTCCCCTCGAGGTCGACGGTATCGATAAGCTTGATATCGAATTCCGCCCCCCCCCCTAACGTTAC
TGGCCGAAGCCGCTTGGAATAAGGCCGGTGTGCGTTTGTCTATATGTTATTTTCCACCATATTGCCGTCT
TTTGGCAATGTGAGGGCCCGGAAACCTGGCCCTGTCTTCTTGACGAGCATTCCTAGGGGTCTTTCCCCTC
TCGCCAAAGGAATGCAAGGTCTGTTGAATGTCGTGAAGGAAGCAGTTCCTCTGGAAGCTTCTTGAAGACA
AACAACGTCTGTAGCGACCCTTTGCAGGCAGCGGAACCCCCCACCTGGCGACAGGTGCCTCTGCGGCCAA
AAGCCACGTGTATAAGATACACCTGCAAAGGCGGCACAACCCCAGTGCCACGTTGTGAGTTGGATAGTTG
TGGAAAGAGTCAAATGGCTCTCCTCAAGCGTATTCAACAAGGGGCTGAAGGATGCCCAGAAGGTACCCCA
TTGTATGGGATCTGATCTGGGGCCTCGGTGCACATGCTTTACATGTGTTTAGTCGAGGTTAAAAAAACGT
CTAGGCCCCCCGAACCACGGGGACGTGGTTTTCCTTTGAAAAACACGATGATAATATGGCCACAACCATG
GTGAGCAAGGGCGAGGAGCTGTTCACCGGGGTGGTGCCCATCCTGGTCGAGCTGGACGGCGACGTAAACG
GCCACAAGTTCAGCGTGTCTGGCGAGGGCGAGGGCGATGCCACCTACGGCAAGCTGACCCTGAAGTTCAT
CTGCACCACCGGCAAGCTGCCCGTGCCCTGGCCCACCCTCGTGACCACCCTGACCTACGGCGTGCAGTGC
TTCAGCCGCTACCCCGACCACATGAAGCAGCACGACTTCTTCAAGTCCGCCATGCCCGAAGGCTACGTCC
AGGAGCGCACCATCTTCTTCAAGGACGACGGCAACTACAAGACCCGCGCCGAGGTGAAGTTCGAGGGCGA
CACCCTGGTGAACCGCATCGAGCTGAAGGGCATCGACTTCAAGGAGGACGGCAACATCCTGGGGCACAAG
CTGGAGTACAACTACAACAGCCACAACGTCTATATCATGGCCGACAAGCAGAAGAACGGCATCAAGGTGA
ACTTCAAGATCCGCCACAACATCGAGGACGGCAGCGTGCAGCTCGCCGACCACTACCAGCAGAACACCCC
CATCGGCGACGGCCCCGTGCTGCTGCCCGACAACCACTACCTGAGCACCCAGTCCGCCCTGAGCAAAGAC
CCCAACGAGAAGCGCGATCACATGGTCCTGCTGGAGTTCGTGACCGCCGCCGGGATCACTCTCGGCATGG
ACGAGCTGTACAAGTAAGAATTCCTGCAGCCCGGGGGATCCGTCGACCTGCAGCCAAGCTTATCGATAAA
ATAAAAGATTTTATTTAGTCTCCAGAAAAAGGGGGGAATGAAAGACCCCACCTGTAGGTTTGGCAAGCTA
GCTTAATTAACGCCATTTTGCAAGGCATGGAAAATACATAACTGAGAATAGAGAAGTTCAGATCAAGGTT
AGGAACAGAGAGACAGCAGAATATGGGCCAAACAGGATATCTGTGGTAAGCAGTTCCTGCCCCGGCTCAG
GGCCAAGAACAGATGGTCCCCAGATGCGGTCCCGCCCTCAGCAGTTTCTAGAGAACCATCAGATGTTTCC
AGGGTGCCCCAAGGACCTGAAAATGACCCTGTGCCTTATTTGAACTAACCAATCAGTTCGCTTCTCGCTT
CTGTTCGCGCGCTTCTGCTCCCCGAGCTCAATAAAAGAGCCCACAACCCCTCACTCGGCGCGCCAGTCCT
CCGATAGACTGCGTCGCCCGGGTACCCGTGTATCCAATAAACCCTCTTGCAGTTGCATCCGACTTGTGGT
CTCGCTGTTCCTTGGGAGGGTCTCCTCTGAGTGATTGACTACCCGTCAGCGGGGGTCTTTCATGGGTAAC
AGTTTCTTGAAGTTGGAGAACAACATTCTGAGGGTAGGAGTCGAATATTAAGTAATCCTGACTCAATTAG
CCACTGTTTTGAATCCACATACTCCAATACTCCTGAAATAGTTCATTATGGACAGCGCAGAAGAGCTGGG
GAGAATTAATTCGTAATCATGGTCATAGCTGTTTCCTGTGTGAAATTGTTATCCGCTCACAATTCCACAC
AACATACGAGCCGGAAGCATAAAGTGTAAAGCCTGGGGTGCCTAATGAGTGAGCTAACTCACATTAATTG
CGTTGCGCTCACTGCCCGCTTTCCAGTCGGGAAACCTGTCGTGCCAGCTGCATTAATGAATCGGCCAACG
CGCGGGGAGAGGCGGTTTGCGTATTGGGCGCTCTTCCGCTTCCTCGCTCACTGACTCGCTGCGCTCGGTC
GTTCGGCTGCGGCGAGCGGTATCAGCTCACTCAAAGGCGGTAATACGGTTATCCACAGAATCAGGGGATA
ACGCAGGAAAGAACATGTGAGCAAAAGGCCAGCAAAAGGCCAGGAACCGTAAAAAGGCCGCGTTGCTGGC
GTTTTTCCATAGGCTCCGCCCCCCTGACGAGCATCACAAAAATCGACGCTCAAGTCAGAGGTGGCGAAAC
CCGACAGGACTATAAAGATACCAGGCGTTTCCCCCTGGAAGCTCCCTCGTGCGCTCTCCTGTTCCGACCC
TGCCGCTTACCGGATACCTGTCCGCCTTTCTCCCTTCGGGAAGCGTGGCGCTTTCTCATAGCTCACGCTG
TAGGTATCTCAGTTCGGTGTAGGTCGTTCGCTCCAAGCTGGGCTGTGTGCACGAACCCCCCGTTCAGCCC
GACCGCTGCGCCTTATCCGGTAACTATCGTCTTGAGTCCAACCCGGTAAGACACGACTTATCGCCACTGG
CAGCAGCCACTGGTAACAGGATTAGCAGAGCGAGGTATGTAGGCGGTGCTACAGAGTTCTTGAAGTGGTG
GCCTAACTACGGCTACACTAGAAGGACAGTATTTGGTATCTGCGCTCTGCTGAAGCCAGTTACCTTCGGA
AAAAGAGTTGGTAGCTCTTGATCCGGCAAACAAACCACCGCTGGTAGCGGTGGTTTTTTTGTTTGCAAGC
AGCAGATTACGCGCAGAAAAAAAGGATCTCAAGAAGATCCTTTGATCTTTTCTACGGGGTCTGACGCTCA
GTGGAACGAAAACTCACGTTAAGGGATTTTGGTCATGAGATTATCAAAAAGGATCTTCACCTAGATCCTT
TTAAATTAAAAATGAAGTTTTAAATCAATCTAAAGTATATATGAGTAAACTTGGTCTGACAGTTACCAAT
GCTTAATCAGTGAGGCACCTATCTCAGCGATCTGTCTATTTCGTTCATCCATAGTTGCCTGACTCCCCGT
CGTGTAGATAACTACGATACGGGAGGGCTTACCATCTGGCCCCAGTGCTGCAATGATACCGCGAGACCCA
CGCTCACCGGCTCCAGATTTATCAGCAATAAACCAGCCAGCCGGAAGGGCCGAGCGCAGAAGTGGTCCTG
CAACTTTATCCGCCTCCATCCAGTCTATTAATTGTTGCCGGGAAGCTAGAGTAAGTAGTTCGCCAGTTAA
TAGTTTGCGCAACGTTGTTGCCATTGCTACAGGCATCGTGGTGTCACGCTCGTCGTTTGGTATGGCTTCA
TTCAGCTCCGGTTCCCAACGATCAAGGCGAGTTACATGATCCCCCATGTTGTGCAAAAAAGCGGTTAGCT
CCTTCGGTCCTCCGATCGTTGTCAGAAGTAAGTTGGCCGCAGTGTTATCACTCATGGTTATGGCAGCACT
GCATAATTCTCTTACTGTCATGCCATCCGTAAGATGCTTTTCTGTGACTGGTGAGTACTCAACCAAGTCA
TTCTGAGAATAGTGTATGCGGCGACCGAGTTGCTCTTGCCCGGCGTCAATACGGGATAATACCGCGCCAC
ATAGCAGAACTTTAAAAGTGCTCATCATTGGAAAACGTTCTTCGGGGCGAAAACTCTCAAGGATCTTACC
GCTGTTGAGATCCAGTTCGATGTAACCCACTCGTGCACCCAACTGATCTTCAGCATCTTTTACTTTCACC
AGCGTTTCTGGGTGAGCAAAAACAGGAAGGCAAAATGCCGCAAAAAAGGGAATAAGGGCGACACGGAAAT
GTTGAATACTCATACTCTTCCTTTTTCAATATTATTGAAGCATTTATCAGGGTTATTGTCTCATGAGCGG
ATACATATTTGAATGTATTTAGAAAAATAAACAAATAGGGGTTCCGCGCACATTTCCCCGAAAAGTGCCA
CCTGACGTCTAAGAAACCATTATTATCATGACATTAACCTATAAAAATAGGCGTATCACGAGGCCCTTTC
GTCTCGCGCGTTTCGGTGATGACGGTGAAAACCTCTGACACATGCAGCTCCCGGAGACGGTCACAGCTTG
TCTGTAAGCGGATGCCGGGAGCAGACAAGCCCGTCAGGGCGCGTCAGCGGGTGTTGGCGGGTGTCGGGGC
TGGCTTAACTATGCGGCATCAGAGCAGATTGTACTGAGAGTGCACCATATGCTGTGGAATGTGTGTCAGT
TAGGGTGTGGAAAGTCCCCAGGCTCCCCAGCAGGCAGAAGTATGCAAAGCATGCATCTCAATTAGTCAGC
AACCAGGTGTGGAAAGTCCCCAGGCTCCCCAGCAGGCAGAAGTATGCAAAGCATGCATCTCAATTAGTCA
GCAACCATAGTCCCGCCCCTAACTCCGCCCATCCCGCCCCTAACTCCGCCCAGTTCCGCCCATTCTCCGC
CCCATGGCTGACTAATTTTTTTTATTTATGCAGAGGCCGAGGCCGCCTCTGCCTCTGAGCTATTCCAGAA
GTAGTGAGGAGGCTTTTTTGGAGGCCTAGGCTTTTGCAAAAAGCTCCCGGGAGCTTGTATATCCATTTTC
GGATCTGATCAGCACGTGTTGACAATTAATCATCGGCATAGTATATCGGCATAGTATAATACGACAAGGT
GAGGAACCATATGCGGTGTGAAATACCGCACAGATGCGTAAGGAGAAAATACCGCATCAGGCGCCATTCG
CCATTCAGGCTGCGCAACTGTTGGGAAGGGCGATCGGTGCGGGCCTCTTCGCTATTACGCCAGCTGGCGA
AAGGGGGATGTGCTGCAAGGCGATTAAGTTGGGTAACGCCAGGGTTTTCCCAGTCACGACGTTGTAAAAC
GACGGCCAGTGCCAAGCTCGCTCTCCCTTATGCGACTCCTGCATTAGGAAGCAGCCCAGTAGTAGGTTGA
GGCCGTTGAGCACCGCCGCCGCAAGGAATGGTGCATGCAAGGAGATGGCGCCCAACAGTCCCCCGGCCAC
GGGGCCTGCCACCATACCCACGCCGAAACAAGCGCTCATGAGCCCGAAGTGGCGAGCCCGATCTTCCCCA
TCGGTGATGTCGGCGATATAGGCGCCAGCAACCGCACCTGTGGCGCCGGTGATGCCGGCCACGATGCGTC
CGGCGTAGAGGATCGATTAGTCCAATTTGTTAAAGACAGGATATCAGTGGTCCAGGCTCTAGTTTTGACT
CAACAATATCACCAGCTGAAGCCTATAGAGTACGAGCCATA
