>Addgene plasmid #74046 | pMSCV-FLAG-hIKAROS-IRES-GFP | addgene partial sequence | sequence record 147569 | pBABE5 5'-CTTTATCCAGCCCTCAC-3'
CGCGGTGGCGGCCGCTCTAGCCCGGGCGGATCCACCATGGATTACAAGGATGACGACGATAAGATCCAGG
ATGCTGATGAGGGTCAAGACATGTCCCAAGTTTCAGGGAAGGAAAGCCCCCCTGTAAGCGATACTCCAGA
TGAGGGCGATGAGCCCATGCCGATCCCCGAGGACCTCTCCACCACCTCGGGAGGACAGCAAAGCTCCAAG
AGTGACAGAGTCGTGGTTACATATGGGGCTGATGACTTTAGGGATTTCCATGCAATAATTCCCAAATCTT
TCTCTCCCAGTAATGTTAAAGTAGAGACTCAGAGTGATGAAGAGAATGGGCGTGCCTGTGAAATGAATGG
GGAAGAATGTGCGGAGGATTTACGAATGCTTGATGCCTCGGGAGAGAAAATGAATGGCTCCCACAGGGAC
CAAGGCAGCTCGGCTTTGTCGGGAGTTGGAGGCATTCGACTTCCTAACGGAAAACTAAAGTGTGATATCT
GTGGGATCATTTGCATCGGGCCCAATGTGCTCATGGTTCACAAAAGAAGCCACACTGGAGAACGGCCCTT
CCAGTGCAATCAGTGCGGGGCCTCATTCACCCAGAAGGGCAACCTGCTCCGGCACATCAAGCTGCATTCC
GGGGAGAAGCCCTTCAAATGCCACCTCTGCAACTACGCCTGCCGCCGGAGGGACGCCCTCACTGGCCACC
TGAGGACGCACTCCGTTGGTAA
