>Addgene plasmid #74046 | pMSCV-FLAG-hIKAROS-IRES-GFP | addgene partial sequence | sequence record 147570 | IRES-R 5'-CCTCACATTGCCAAAAGACG-3'
AGCGGCTTCGGCCAGTAACGTTAGGGGGGGGGGCGGAATTCGATATCAAGCTTATCGATACCGTCGACCT
CGAGGGGAGGGCTTTAGCTCATGTGGAAGCGGTGCTCCCCTCGCGTTATGTGCGACGAGAACTCGTACCG
GTCCTGGCTGTGGTAGCCGCACATGTTGCACTCAAAAGGATCACGGAAGCCGTGGCAGCCCATGTGGATG
GTGTACATGACGTGATCCAGGAAGAGCACCCGGCAGTGTTCGCACTTGTACACCTTCATCTGCTCCCCGC
TGGTGCTGACCACGCGGAGCGCGTCCTGCGAGTTCTCGGAGGCGGCGCGCAGCAGGTCGTAGGCGCGGTG
CTCCTCCTTGAGCGACAGCCCGTTGCGCGCGTGCGGGGCGATGTGGTTGGTCAGGTAGATGAGACCGCTG
CGCTGCTCCTCGTTGTTGCTCTCGGTGTCCGTGGAGTCTTGGCAGCTGTTGCTCGGGGACGCCTCGCGCT
CCGAGGGCACCAACTTGGCCTTGGAGAGCAGCAGCAGGTTCTCCACGGCGCTGTCCTGGGCCGAGTGGTT
GGAGCGCGGGGTGCCCTCCGCGAGCGGCTTGTGCAGCTGGTACATCGGGCTGATGACCGGGACCACCTCG
GAACCGCCCGGGGGCGTCTGCACCAGCGGGCGCAGGGACTCGGCCCCCAGGTAGTTGATGGCGTTGTTGA
TGGCTTGGTCCATCACGTGGGACTTCATCATTTCGTTCTCCTTCTCGTAGCTGGCGCTGCTGTCGTA
